>Addgene plasmid #213728 | pCAGGS-3xFLAG-bIV spectrin (repeats 13-15) | addgene full sequence | sequence record 422465 | Addgene NGS Result
AAAAAAAATCTAACCTCAAGTCAAGGCTTTTCTATGGAATAAGGAATGGACAGCAGGGGGCTGTTTCATA
TACTGATGACCTCTTTATAGCCAACCTTTGTTCATGGCAGCCAGCATATGGGCATATGTTGCCAAACTCT
AAACCAAATACTCATTCTGATGTTTTAAATGATTTGCCCTCCCATATGTCCTTCCGAGTGAGAGACACAA
AAAATTCCAACACACTATTGCAATGAAAATAAATTTCCTTTATTAGCCAGAAGTCAGATGCTCAAGGGGC
TTCATGATGTCCCCATAATTTTTGGCAGAGGGAAAAAGATCTCAGTGGTATTTGTGAGCCAGGGCATTGG
CCACACCAGCCACCACCTTCTGATAGGCAGCCTGCACCTGAGGAGTGAATTAGCGGATAACAATTTCACA
CAGGAAACAGCTATGACCATGATTACGCCAAGCGCGCAATTAACCCTCACTAAAGGGAACAAAAGCTGGG
CTATTGTCTTCCCAATCCTCCCCCTTGCTGTCCTGCCCCACCCCACCCCCCAGAATAGAATGACACCTAC
TCAGACAATGCGATGCAATTTCCTCATTTTATTAGGAAAGGACAGTGGGAGTGGCACCTTCCAGGGTCAA
GGAAGGCACGGGGGAGGGGCAAACAACAGATGGCTGGCAACTAGAAGGCACAGTCGAGGCTGATCGTACC
GAGCTCGAATTCCAGGCGGGGAGGCGGCCCAAAGGGAGATCCGACTCGTCTGAGGGCGAAGGCGAAGACG
CGGAAGAGGCCGCAGAGCCGGCAGCAGGCCGCGGGAAGGAAGGTCCGCTGGATTGAGGGCCGAAGGGACG
TAGCAGAAGGACGTCCCGCGCAGAATCCAGGTGGCAACACAGGCGAGCAGCCATGGAAAGGACGTCAGCT
TCCCCGACAACACCACGGAATTGTCAGTGCCCAACAGCCGAGCCCCTGTCCAGCAGCGGGCAAGGCAGGC
GGCGATGAGTTCCGCCGTGGCAATAGGGAGGGGGAAAGCGAAAGTCCCGGAAAGGAGCTGACAGGTGGTG
GCAATGCCCCAACCAGTGGGGGTTGCGTCAGCAAACACAGTGCACACCACGCCACGTTGCCTGACAACGG
GCCACAACTCCTCATAAAGAGACAGCAACCAGGATTTATACAAGGAGGAGAAAATGAAAGCCATACGGGA
AGCAATAGCATGATACAAAGGCATTAAAGCAGCGTATCCACATAGCGTAAAAGGAGCAACATAGTTAAGA
ATACCAGTCAATCTTTCACAAATTTTGTAATCCAGAGGTTGATTGTCGACACCTGTGGAGAGAAAGGCAA
AGTGGATGTCAGTAAGACCAATAGGTGCCTATCAGAAACGCAAGAGTCTTCTCTGTCTCGACAAGCCCAG
TTTCTATTGGTCTCCTTAAACCTGTCTTGTAACCTTGATACTTACCTGCGGCCTCGAGTTACTTAAGGAT
AAGCTGCTCCACCTCATCCACACTGCTGCCCAGCTCCCGGCTCTGCAGGAGCGGTTCCTGAGCTGTCAGC
CAGGCGTCAGCCACCACGGCCTCCTGAGCAAACTGGTGTACCTCCAGCATCTGCTGCAGCCACTCCCAGT
GACGGTCCCACTTCTCCGACACCTCCTCCTTCCGGCTTCCCAGCTTGTCCAGCTGGGCCTGGATCTCATC
AGCCATGGCGCTTTTGTTGAGTAATAGAGACCGCCCCAGCTCCTGGCAGGTTGCCAGCTCAGGCACGCGC
GCCTCCAACTCTGTCTTCAGGCCCTGGTGGTAGTTCATAAGCACCTCCACCGATGACACATCCCTGGGTT
TGTCAGCTGCCCCGATCTGGCCCGCGATGCCGTCCATCCAGGAGAGCAGGTCGCGGGCCTGGCTGTGGAA
GCGCAGGGCGTCGGCCGTGGAGCTGACGTGCAGACGAGCATCTTCACAGGCTGCTAGCAGCTCCTTCCAG
CCCTGCAACACCTCCTGCTCGCGGCTGGCGATGGCCTCGGCGTGCTCGCCAGCGTACACCGTCCGCAGCT
GGGCCGCCCCTTCCTGCAGCTGCCGTACCTGGGACACGAGGAGCTGCAGGTCGTGCTCAAAGGCTCGCAG
GGTCCGCTGCATGGAGCTGGCACTGGGTCTGGGTTCAGGTGGTGCCGTCAGGCGGGGCAGCCTCCTCCGC
TTCTCCTCAATCTGCCCTTGAAGCTCCCGGGCATCGCTGAAGAACTTATGCAGCTCCCGAGAGGCAGCGA
GCAGCTGGGCCCGGGTGCCCATGAGTTCCAGCAGCTCAGCCCAGGCCTCGTTCAGCCCGTCCTTCCACTC
AGCCATGGTGGCCGCTGCTGTGTGACCACACTCAATCAGCTCGTCCACCATCTGGTTGACCGCCGCCAGC
CGCTCCCGCCCTGCGGTTCCTGTCTCACTGGCAAACTCTGAGAATTTCTCCTGTAGCACCGACACGTGTT
CGAAGTCCTGGCCCAGCTCTGGGGAGCCAGCTACCACCTCCTTCTCGGCTATCCAGTGTTCCAGCTCATC
CACCTGGCGGCTGAGCTGGTAGAGCCAGTACTGCTGTTCCAGGCTCACCCTGCGTTCCTCGCCCAGCTCC
TTGAGCGCCACATAGAGACCGGTCGATTGGAAGTAGAGGTTCTCGCTAGCTTTATCGTCATCGTCTTTGT
AGTCCTTGTCGTCGTCGTCCTTGTAATCCTTATCATCATCATCTTTATAGTCGCTAGCCATGGTACCGAA
TTCTTTGCCAAAATGATGAGACAGCACAATAACCAGCACGTTGCCCAGGAGCTGTAGGAAAAAGAAGAAG
GCATGAACATGGTTAGCAGAGGCTCTAGAGCCGCCGGTCACACGCCAGAAGCCGAACCCCGCCCTGCCCC
GTCCCCCCCGAAGGCAGCCGTCCCCCCGCGGACAGCCCCGAGGCTGGAGAGGGAGAAGGGGACGGCGGCG
CGGCGACGCACGAAGGCCCTCCCCGCCCATTTCCTTCCTGCCGGCGCCGCACCGCTTCGCCCCGCGCCCG
CTAGAGGGGGTGCGGCGGCGCCTCCCAGATTTCGGCTCCGCACAGATTTGGGACAAAGGAAGTCCCTGCG
CCCTCTCGCACGATTACCATAAAAGGCAATGGCTGCGGCTCGCCGCGCCTCGACAGCCGCCGGCGCTCCG
GGGGCCGCCGCGCCCCTCCCCCGAGCCCTCCCCGGCCCGAGGCGGCCCCGCCCCGCCCGGCACCCCCACC
TGCCGCCACCCCCCGCCCGGCACGGCGAGCCCCGCGCCACGCCCCGTACGGAGCCCCGCACCCGAAGCCG
GGCCGTGCTCAGCAACTCGGGGAGGGGGGTGCAGGGGGGGTTGCAGCCCGACCGACGCGCCCACACCCCC
TGCTCACCCCCCCACGCACACACCCCGCACGCAGCCTTTGTTCCCCTCGCAGCCCCCCCCGCACCGCGGG
GCACCGCCCCCGGCCGCGCTCCCCTCGCGCACACTGCGGAGCGCACAAAGCCCCGCGCCGCGCCCGCAGC
GCTCACAGCCGCCGGGCAGCGCGGAGCCGCACGCGGCGCTCCCCACGCACACACACACGCACGCACCCCC
CGAGCCGCTCCCCCCGCACAAAGGGCCCTCCCGGAGCCCCTCAAGGCTTTCACGCAGCCACAGAAAAGAA
ACAAGCCGTCATTAAACCAAGCGCTAATTACAGCCCGGAGGAGAAGGGCCGTCCCGCCCGCTCACCTGTG
GGAGTAACGCGGTCAGTCAGAGCCGGGGCGGGCGGCGCGAGGCGGCGGCGGAGCGGGGCACGGGGCGAAG
GCAGCGCGCAGCGACTCCCGCCCGCCGCGCGCTTCGCTTTTTATAGGGCCGCCGCCGCCGCCGCCTCGCC
ATAAAAGGAAACTTTCGGAGCGCGCCGCTCTGATTGGCTGCCGCCGCACCTCTCCGCCTCGCCCCGCCCC
GCCCCTCGCCCCGCCCCGCCCCGCCTGGCGCGCGCCCCCCCCCCCCCCCCCGCCCCCATCGCTGCACAAA
ATAATTAAAAAATAAATAAATACAAAATTGGGGGTGGGGAGGGGGGGGAGATGGGGAGAGTGAAGCAGAA
CGTGGGGCTCACCTCGACCATGGTAATAGCGATGACTAATACGTAGATGTACTGCCAAGTAGGAAAGTCC
CATAAGGTCATGTACTGGGCATAATGCCAGGCGGGCCATTTACCGTCATTGACGTCAATAGGGGGCGTAC
TTGGCATATGATACACTTGATGTACTGCCAAGTGGGCAGTTTACCGTAAATACTCCACCCATTGACGTCA
ATGGAAAGTCCCTATTGGCGTTACTATGGGAACATACGTCATTATTGACGTCAATGGGCGGGGGTCGTTG
GGCGGTCAGCCAGGCGGGCCATTTACCGTAAGTTATGTAACGCGGAACTCCATATATGGGCTATGAACTA
ATGACCCCGTAATTGATTACTATTAATAACTAGTCAATAATCAATGTCGACCCAGGTGGCACTTTTCGGG
GAAATGTGCGCGGAACCCCTATTTGTTTATTTTTCTAAATACATTCAAATATGTATCCGCTCATGAGACA
ATAACCCTGATAAATGCTTCAATAATATTGAAAAAGGAAGAGTATGAGTATTCAACATTTCCGTGTCGCC
CTTATTCCCTTTTTTGCGGCATTTTGCCTTCCTGTTTTTGCTCACCCAGAAACGCTGGTGAAAGTAAAAG
ATGCTGAAGATCAGTTGGGTGCACGAGTGGGTTACATCGAACTGGATCTCAACAGCGGTAAGATCCTTGA
GAGTTTTCGCCCCGAAGAACGTTTTCCAATGATGAGCACTTTTAAAGTTCTGCTATGTGGCGCGGTATTA
TCCCGTATTGACGCCGGGCAAGAGCAACTCGGTCGCCGCATACACTATTCTCAGAATGACTTGGTTGAGT
ACTCACCAGTCACAGAAAAGCATCTTACGGATGGCATGACAGTAAGAGAATTATGCAGTGCTGCCATAAC
CATGAGTGATAACACTGCGGCCAACTTACTTCTGACAACGATCGGAGGACCGAAGGAGCTAACCGCTTTT
TTGCACAACATGGGGGATCATGTAACTCGCCTTGATCGTTGGGAACCGGAGCTGAATGAAGCCATACCAA
ACGACGAGCGTGACACCACGATGCCTGTAGCAATGGCAACAACGTTGCGCAAACTATTAACTGGCGAACT
ACTTACTCTAGCTTCCCGGCAACAATTAATAGACTGGATGGAGGCGGATAAAGTTGCAGGACCACTTCTG
CGCTCGGCCCTTCCGGCTGGCTGGTTTATTGCTGATAAATCTGGAGCCGGTGAGCGTGGGTCTCGCGGTA
TCATTGCAGCACTGGGGCCAGATGGTAAGCCCTCCCGTATCGTAGTTATCTACACGACGGGGAGTCAGGC
AACTATGGATGAACGAAATAGACAGATCGCTGAGATAGGTGCCTCACTGATTAAGCATTGGTAACTGTCA
GACCAAGTTTACTCATATATACTTTAGATTGATTTAAAACTTCATTTTTAATTTAAAAGGATCTAGGTGA
AGATCCTTTTTGATAATCTCATGACCAAAATCCCTTAACGTGAGTTTTCGTTCCACTGAGCGTCAGACCC
CGTAGAAAAGATCAAAGGATCTTCTTGAGATCCTTTTTTTCTGCGCGTAATCTGCTGCTTGCAAACAAAA
AAACCACCGCTACCAGCGGTGGTTTGTTTGCCGGATCAAGAGCTACCAACTCTTTTTCCGAAGGTAACTG
GCTTCAGCAGAGCGCAGATACCAAATACTGTTCTTCTAGTGTAGCCGTAGTTAGGCCACCACTTCAAGAA
CTCTGTAGCACCGCCTACATACCTCGCTCTGCTAATCCTGTTACCAGTGGCTGCTGCCAGTGGCGATAAG
TCGTGTCTTACCGGGTTGGACTCAAGACGATAGTTACCGGATAAGGCGCAGCGGTCGGGCTGAACGGGGG
GTTCGTGCACACAGCCCAGCTTGGAGCGAACGACCTACACCGAACTGAGATACCTACAGCGTGAGCTATG
AGAAAGCGCCACGCTTCCCGAAGGGAGAAAGGCGGACAGGTATCCGGTAAGCGGCAGGGTCGGAACAGGA
GAGCGCACGAGGGAGCTTCCAGGGGGAAACGCCTGGTATCTTTATAGTCCTGTCGGGTTTCGCCACCTCT
GACTTGAGCGTCGATTTTTGTGATGCTCGTCAGGGGGGCGGAGCCTATGGAAAAACGCCAGCAACGCGGC
CTTTTTACGGTTCCTGGCCTTTTGCTGGCCTTTTGCTCACATGTTCTTTCCTGCGTTATCCCCTGATTCT
GTGGATAACCGTATTACCGCCTTTGAGTGAGCTGATACCGCTCGCCGCAGCCGAACGACCGAGCGCAGCG
AGTCAGTGAGCGAGGAAGCGGAAGAGCGCCCAATACGCAAACCGCCTCTCCCCGCGCGTTGGCCGATTCA
TTAATGCAGCGGATCCAGACATGATAAGATACATTGATGAGTTTGGACAAACCACAACTAGAATGCAGTG
AAAAAAATGCTTTATTTGTGAAATTTGTGATGCTATTGCTTTATTTGTAACCATTATAAGCTGCAATAAA
CAAGTTAGCTTTTTGCAAAAGCCTAGGCCTCCAAAAAAGCCTCCTCACTACTTCTGGAATAGCTCAGAGG
CCGAGGCGGCCTCGGCCTCTGCATAAATAAAAAAAATTAGTCAGCCATGGGGCGGAGAATGGGCGGAACT
GGGCGGAGTTAGGGGCGGGATGGGCGGAGTTAGGGGCGGGACTATGGTTGCTGACTAATTGAGATGCGGA
TCCGCTGGCACGACAGGTTTCCCGACTGGAAAGCGGGCAGTGAGCGCAACGCAATTAATGTGAGTTAGCT
CACTCATTAGGCACCCCAGGCTTTACACTTTATGCTTCCGGCTCGTATGTTGTGTGGAATTGTGAGCGGA
TAACAATTTCACACAGGAAACAGCTATGACCATGATTACGCCAAGCTTGGGCTGCAGGTCGAGGGATCTC
CATAAGAGAAGAGGGACAGCTATGACTGGGAGTAGTCAGGAGAGGAGGAAAAATCTGGCTAGTAAAACAT
GTAAGGAAAATTTTAGGGATGTTAAAGAAAAAAATAACACAAAACAAAATAT
Features (pLannotate 1.2.2; 24 found; start..end, strand, type, name):
    199..254     -  polyA_signal   β-globin poly(A) signal: rabbit β-globin polyadenylation signal (Gil and Proudfoot, 1987)
    325..399     -  CDS            HBB (fragment): HBB_PONPY - Experimental evidence at transcript level: Swiss-Prot protein existence level 2. Involved in oxygen transport from the lung to the various peripheral tissues. From Pongo pygmaeus (Bornean orangutan).
    458..476     +  promoter       T3 promoter: promoter for bacteriophage T3 RNA polymerase
    572..683     -  polyA_signal   bGH poly(A) signal: bovine growth hormone polyadenylation signal
    696..712     -  misc_feature   MCS (fragment): pUC18/19 multiple cloning site
    716..1304    -  misc_feature   WPRE: woodchuck hepatitis virus posttranscriptional regulatory element
   1313..1445    -  intron         chimeric intron: chimera between introns from human β-globin and immunoglobulin heavy chain genes
   1468..2607    -  CDS            SPTBN4 (fragment): SPTN4_HUMAN - Also known as KIAA1642, SPTBN3. Experimental evidence at protein level: Swiss-Prot protein existence level 1. From Homo sapiens (Human).
   2665..2688    -  CDS            FLAG: FLAG® epitope tag, followed by an enterokinase cleavage site
   2728..2784    -  CDS            HBB (fragment): HBB_LEPEU - Experimental evidence at protein level: Swiss-Prot protein existence level 1. Involved in oxygen transport from the lung to the various peripheral tissues. From Lepus europaeus (European hare).
   2782..3798    -  intron         chimeric intron: chimera between introns from chicken β-actin and rabbit β-globin
   3799..4077    -  promoter       chicken β-actin promoter: No description available
   4079..4458    -  enhancer       CMV enhancer: human cytomegalovirus immediate early enhancer
   4489..4593    +  promoter       AmpR promoter: bla
   4594..5454    +  CDS            AmpR: β-lactamase; bla; confers resistance to ampicillin, carbenicillin, and related antibiotics
   5625..6213    +  rep_origin     ori: high-copy-number ColE1/pMB1/pBR322/pUC origin of replication
   6396..6450    +  CDS            lacI (fragment): lac repressor; lacI; The lac repressor binds to the lac operator to inhibit transcription in E. coli. This inhibition can be relieved by adding lactose or isopropyl-β-D-thiogalactopyranoside (IPTG).
   6452..6586    -  polyA_signal   SV40 poly(A) signal: SV40 polyadenylation signal
   6606..6741    -  rep_origin     SV40 ori: SV40 origin of replication
   6765..6787    -  promoter       SV40 promoter (fragment): SV40 enhancer and early promoter
   6794..6833    +  CDS            lacI (fragment): lac repressor; lacI; The lac repressor binds to the lac operator to inhibit transcription in E. coli. This inhibition can be relieved by adding lactose or isopropyl-β-D-thiogalactopyranoside (IPTG).
   6846..6867    +  protein_bind   CAP binding site: CAP binding activates transcription in the presence of cAMP. E. coli catabolite activator protein
   6882..6912    +  promoter       lac promoter: promoter for the E. coli lac operon
   6920..6936    +  protein_bind   lac operator: The lac repressor binds to the lac operator to inhibit transcription in E. coli. This inhibition can be relieved by adding lactose or isopropyl-β-D-thiogalactopyranoside (IPTG). lac repressor encoded by lacI
