[The description below was written by a language model from this plasmid's Addgene catalogue record and pLannotate feature annotations shown in this document.]
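Description:
pCAGGS-3xFLAG-bIV spectrin (repeats 13-15) is a 7.1 kb mammalian expression plasmid built on the pCAGGS-3xFLAG backbone, made to overexpress a fragment of mouse βIV spectrin (Sptbn4) in NIH/3T3 cells. It is propagated in E. coli through a high-copy ColE1/pUC-type origin and selected with ampicillin via the β-lactamase gene. Remnants of a lac promoter/operator region and an SV40 origin with an SV40 poly(A) signal are also annotated in the backbone; the SV40 origin would allow episomal amplification in cells expressing large T antigen.

The expression cassette is driven by the composite CAG promoter, which consists of the CMV immediate-early enhancer, the chicken β-actin promoter and a chimeric β-actin/β-globin intron, and gives strong constitutive transcription in most mammalian cell types. Downstream lies a FLAG epitope; the annotation flags only a single FLAG unit, whereas the construct name indicates a 3xFLAG tag. The tag sits upstream of an approximately 1.1 kb Sptbn4 fragment and so would be N-terminal. The software matched this fragment to the human orthologue, but the catalogue records it as mouse, covering spectrin repeats 13-15. After the coding region the table lists a second small chimeric intron, a WPRE that enhances transcript stability and expression, a bGH polyadenylation signal and, further on, the rabbit β-globin poly(A) signal native to pCAGGS. The short HBB fragments are β-globin sequences belonging to the backbone rather than separate payloads.

The associated publication concerns neuronal maturation and axon initial segment assembly. The record does not describe the specific experiments, but the FLAG tag allows detection or immunoprecipitation of the overexpressed spectrin fragment.
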