Addgene plasmid #213728: pCAGGS-3xFLAG-bIV spectrin (repeats 13-15)
Purpose: Mammalian cell expression vector for overexpression of bIV spectrin (repeats 13-15) in NIH/3T3 cells.
Depositing lab: Chaolin Zhang. Publication: Rbfox Splicing Factors Promote Neuronal Maturation and Axon Initial Segment Assembly. Jacko M, Weyn-Vanhentenryck SM, Smerdon JW, Yan R, Feng H, Williams DJ, Pai J, Xu K, Wichterle H, Zhang C. Neuron. 2018 Feb 21;97(4):853-868.e6. doi: 10.1016/j.neuron.2018.01.020. Epub 2018 Feb 1. PubMed 29398366.
Backbone
  Vector backbone: pCAGGS-3xFLAG
  Vector type: Mammalian Expression
Growth in bacteria
  Bacterial resistance: Ampicillin, 100 μg/mL
  Growth temperature: 37°C
  Growth strain: NEB Stable
  Copy number: Unknown
Gene/Insert
  Gene/Insert name: bIV spectrin (repeats 13-15)
  Species: M. musculus (mouse)
  Entrez Gene: Sptbn4 (a.k.a. 1700022P15Rik, 5830426A08Rik, ROSA62, SpbIV, Spnb4, dyn, lnd, nmf261, nmf379, qv)
  Cloning method: Unknown
Terms and licenses: Academic/Nonprofit Terms; Industry Terms: Not Available to Industry
How to cite: pCAGGS-3xFLAG-bIV spectrin (repeats 13-15) was a gift from Chaolin Zhang (Addgene plasmid # 213728 ; http://n2t.net/addgene:213728 ; RRID:Addgene_213728)
